Addgene plasmid #65715: pT2-7xTcf-NLS-CNL-CP
Purpose: Tol2-based Wnt signal reporter plasmid (expresses NLS-CNL-CP)
Depositing lab: Yasushi Okada. Depositing organization: RIKEN Quantitative Biology Center (QBiC). Publication: Expanded palette of Nano-lanterns for real-time multicolor luminescence imaging. Takai A, Nakano M, Saito K, Haruno R, Watanabe TM, Ohyanagi T, Jin T, Okada Y, Nagai T. Proc Natl Acad Sci U S A. 2015 Apr 7;112(14):4352-6. doi: 10.1073/pnas.1418468112. Epub 2015 Mar 23. PubMed 25831507.
Backbone
  Vector backbone: pBluescript II SK(+) based Tol2 donor vector
  Backbone manufacturer: Agilent Biotechnology, National Institute of Genetics (Dr Koichi Kawakami Lab)
  Backbone size w/o insert (bp): 7700
  Total vector size (bp): 9900
  Vector type: Luciferase
  Selectable markers: Puromycin
Growth in bacteria
  Bacterial resistance: Ampicillin, 100 μg/mL
  Growth temperature: 37°C
  Growth strain: DH5alpha
  Copy number: High Copy
Gene/Insert
  Gene/Insert name: 7xTcf, minCMV, 3xNLS, CNL, hCL1-PEST (alt name: 7xTcf-NLS-CNL-CP)
  Species: Synthetic
  Insert size (bp): 2200
  Cloning method: Restriction Enzyme; 5′ cloning site SalI (not destroyed); 3′ cloning site NotI (not destroyed)
  Sequencing primers: 5′ GGATGGGGCTCTAGGAATAAAATATC; 3′ GCTCCAGACTGCCTTGGGAAAAG
Resource information
  A portion of this plasmid was derived from a plasmid made by: pmTurquoise2-N1 (gifted from Dr Dorus Gadella Lab), Tol2 system (gifted from Dr Koichi Kawakami)
Terms and licenses: Academic/Nonprofit Terms; Industry Terms: Not Available to Industry
How to cite: pT2-7xTcf-NLS-CNL-CP was a gift from Yasushi Okada (Addgene plasmid # 65715 ; http://n2t.net/addgene:65715 ; RRID:Addgene_65715)
