[The description below was written by a language model from this plasmid's Addgene catalogue record and pLannotate feature annotations shown in this document.]
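Description:
pT2-7xTcf-NLS-CNL-CP is a Tol2 transposon donor plasmid, about 9.9 kb, built on a pBluescript II SK(+) backbone and designed as a luminescent reporter of canonical Wnt signalling. In bacteria it is maintained at high copy through a ColE1/pUC-type origin with ampicillin selection (AmpR), and it retains the usual pBluescript remnants: an f1 origin, lacZα and lac regulatory fragments, and T7 and T3 promoters. The Tol2 arms are not called out in the automated feature table. The two short matches annotated as an odorant receptor fragment, which lie on either side of the cargo, are probably spurious hits rather than real coding sequence.

The roughly 2.2 kb synthetic insert, cloned between SalI and NotI, places seven Tcf binding sites (listed in the catalogue but not annotated) upstream of a minimal CMV promoter, so transcription depends on β-catenin/Tcf activity. A synthetic poly(A) signal lies upstream, which typically serves to limit read-through into a reporter. The encoded protein starts with three copies of the SV40 nuclear localization signal. These are followed by CNL, the cyan Nano-lantern, a fusion of mTurquoise2 to Renilla luciferase in which energy from the luciferase reaction is transferred to the fluorescent protein to give bright cyan emission. C-terminal hCL1 and PEST degrons (the "CP" in the name) destabilize the protein, so the nuclear signal follows changes in pathway activity rather than accumulating. A bGH poly(A) signal ends the unit. A downstream PGK promoter–PuroR–bGH poly(A) cassette allows puromycin selection of cells with the integrated cargo. With Tol2 transposase supplied separately, the construct is suited to generating stable Wnt reporter cells for real-time, multicolour luminescence imaging.
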