Features (pLannotate 1.2.2; 32 found; start..end, strand, type, name):
     30..458     -  rep_origin     f1 ori (sequence partly withheld): f1 bacteriophage origin of replication; arrow indicates direction of (+) strand synthesis
    463..620     -  CDS            lacZα (fragment): LacZα fragment of β-galactosidase; lacZ fragment
    623..641     +  promoter       T7 promoter: promoter for bacteriophage T7 RNA polymerase
    879..895     +  misc_feature   MCS (fragment): pBluescript multiple cloning site
   1448..1576    -  CDS            OR51A4 (fragment): O51A4_HUMAN - Experimental evidence at transcript level: Swiss-Prot protein existence level 2. Odorant receptor. From Homo sapiens (Human).
   2123..2171    +  polyA_signal   poly(A) signal: synthetic polyadenylation signal
   2313..2349    +  promoter       minimal CMV promoter (fragment): human cytomegalovirus (CMV) immediate early promoter
   2460..2479    +  CDS            SV40 NLS (fragment): nuclear localization signal of SV40 (simian virus 40) large T antigen
   2484..2503    +  CDS            SV40 NLS (fragment): nuclear localization signal of SV40 (simian virus 40) large T antigen
   2508..2527    +  CDS            SV40 NLS (fragment): nuclear localization signal of SV40 (simian virus 40) large T antigen
   2541..3233    +  CDS            mTurquoise2: mTurquoise2 is a basic (constitutively fluorescent) cyan fluorescent protein published in 2012, derived from Aequorea victoria. It is reported to be a rapidly-maturing monomer with very low acid sensitivity.
   3231..4157    +  CDS            LUCI_RENRE: Experimental evidence at protein level: Swiss-Prot protein existence level 1. Upon binding the substrate, the enzyme catalyzes an oxygenation, producing a very short-lived hydroperoxide that cyclizes into a dioxetanone structure, which collapses, releasing a CO(2) molecule. The spontaneous breakdown of the dioxetanone releases the energy (about 50 kcal/mole) that is necessary to generate the excited state of the coelenteramide product, which is the singlet form of the monoanion. In vivo the product undergoes the process of nonradiative energy transfer to an accessory protein, a green fluoresce
   4158..4205    +  CDS            hCL1: non-ORF yeast peptide conferring ubiquitin-dependent degradation human codon-optimized
   4212..4328    +  CDS            hPEST: PEST degradation sequence from mouse ornithine decarboxylase human codon-optimized
   4391..4615    +  polyA_signal   bGH poly(A) signal: bovine growth hormone polyadenylation signal
   4619..4635    +  promoter       SV40 promoter (fragment): SV40 enhancer and early promoter
   4640..5126    +  promoter       PGK promoter: mouse phosphoglycerate kinase 1 promoter
   5143..5742    +  CDS            PuroR: puromycin N-acetyltransferase; pac from Streptomyces alboniger; confers resistance to puromycin
   5829..6053    +  polyA_signal   bGH poly(A) signal: bovine growth hormone polyadenylation signal
   6105..6121    -  protein_bind   lac operator: The lac repressor binds to the lac operator to inhibit transcription in E. coli. This inhibition can be relieved by adding lactose or isopropyl-β-D-thiogalactopyranoside (IPTG). lac repressor encoded by lacI
   6129..6159    -  promoter       lac promoter: promoter for the E. coli lac operon
   6174..6195    -  protein_bind   CAP binding site: CAP binding activates transcription in the presence of cAMP. E. coli catabolite activator protein
   6208..6247    -  CDS            lacI (fragment): lac repressor; lacI; The lac repressor binds to the lac operator to inhibit transcription in E. coli. This inhibition can be relieved by adding lactose or isopropyl-β-D-thiogalactopyranoside (IPTG).
   6794..6922    -  CDS            OR51A4 (fragment): O51A4_HUMAN - Experimental evidence at transcript level: Swiss-Prot protein existence level 2. Odorant receptor. From Homo sapiens (Human).
   7679..7697    -  promoter       T3 promoter: promoter for bacteriophage T3 RNA polymerase
   7742..7758    -  protein_bind   lac operator: The lac repressor binds to the lac operator to inhibit transcription in E. coli. This inhibition can be relieved by adding lactose or isopropyl-β-D-thiogalactopyranoside (IPTG). lac repressor encoded by lacI
   7766..7796    -  promoter       lac promoter: promoter for the E. coli lac operon
   7811..7832    -  protein_bind   CAP binding site: CAP binding activates transcription in the presence of cAMP. E. coli catabolite activator protein
   7845..7937    -  CDS            lacI (fragment): lac repressor; lacI; The lac repressor binds to the lac operator to inhibit transcription in E. coli. This inhibition can be relieved by adding lactose or isopropyl-β-D-thiogalactopyranoside (IPTG).
   8120..8708    -  rep_origin     ori: high-copy-number ColE1/pMB1/pBR322/pUC origin of replication
   8879..9739    -  CDS            AmpR: β-lactamase; bla; confers resistance to ampicillin, carbenicillin, and related antibiotics
   9740..9844    -  promoter       AmpR promoter: bla
>Addgene plasmid #65715 | pT2-7xTcf-NLS-CNL-CP | depositor full sequence | sequence record 111689 | pT2-7xTcf-NLS-CNL-CP sequence 9867 bps
CTAAATTGTAAGCGTTAATATTTTGTTAAAATTCGCGTTAAATTTTTGTTAAATCAGCTCATTTTTTAAC
CAATAGGCCGAAATCGGCAAAATCCCTTATAAATCAAAAGAATAGACCGAGATAGGGT
[37 nt withheld, positions 129-165]
AAAGAACGTGGACTCCAACGTCAAAGG
[49 nt withheld, positions 193-241]
T
[91 nt withheld, positions 243-333]
G
[124 nt withheld, positions 335-458]
CCCATTCGCCATTCAGGCTGCGCAACTGTTGGGAAGGGCGATCGGTGCGGGCCTCTTCGCTATTACGCCA
GCTGGCGAAAGGGGGATGTGCTGCAAGGCGATTAAGTTGGGTAACGCCAGGGTTTTCCCAGTCACGACGT
TGTAAAACGACGGCCAGTGAATTGTAATACGACTCACTATAGGGCGAATTGGGTACCAGAGGTGTAAAGT
ACTTGAGTAATTTTACTTGATTACTGTACTTAAGTATTATTTTTGGGGATTTTTACTTTACTTGAGTACA
ATTAAAAATCAATACTTTTACTTTTACTTAATTACATTTTTTTAGAAAAAAAAGTACTTTTTACTCCTTA
CAATTTTATTTACAGTCAAAAAGTACTTATTTTTTGGAGATCACTTGTCGAGTAGGGATAACAGGGTAAT
GATCCCCCGGGCTGCAGTCGCGACGCGTCCTAGAGGGACAGCCCCCCCCCAAAGCCCCCAGGGATGTAAT
TACGTCCCTCCCCCGCTAGGGGGCAGCAGCGAGCCGCCCGGGGCTCCGCTCCGGTCCGGCGCTCCCCCCG
CATCCCCGAGCCGGCAGCGTGCGGGGACAGCCCGGGCACGGGGAAGGTGGCACGGGATCGCTTTCCTCTG
AACGCTTCTCGCTGCTCTTTGAGCCTGCAGACACCTGGGGGGATACGGGGAAAAAGCTTTAGGCTGAAAG
AGAGATTTAGAATGACAGAATCATAGAACGGCCTGGGTTGCAAAGGAGCACAGTGCTCATCCAGATCCAA
CCCCCTGCTATGTGCAGGGTCATCAACCAGCAGCCCAGGCTGCCCAGAGCCACATCCAGCCTGGCCTTGA
ATGCCTGCAGGGATGGGGCATCCACAGCCTCCTTGGGCAACCTGTTCAGTGCGTCACCACCCTCTGGGGG
AAAAACTGCCTCCTCATATCCAACCCAAACCTCCCCTGTCTCAGTGTAAAGCCATTCCCCCTTGTCCTAT
CAAGGGGGAGTTTGCTGTGACATTGTTGGTCTGGGGTGACACATGTTTGCCAATTCAGTGCATCACGGAG
AGGCAGATCTTGGGGATAAGGAAGTGCAGGACAGCATGGACGTGGGACATGCAGGTGTTGAGGGCTCTGG
GACACTCTCCAAGTCACAGCGTTCAGAACAGCCTTAAGGATAAGAAGATAGGATAGAAGGACAAAGAGCA
AGTTAAAACCCAGCATGGAGAGGAGCACAAAAAGGCCACAGACACTGCTGGTCCCTGTGTCTGAGCCTGC
ATGTTTGATGGTGTCTGGATGCAAGCAGAAGGGGTGGAAGAGCTTGCCTGGAGAGATACAGCTGGGTCAG
TAGGACTGGGACAGGCAGCTGGAGAATTGCCATGTAGATGTTCATACAATCGTCAAATCATGAAGGCTGG
AAAAGCCCTCCAAGATCCCCAAGACCAACCCCAACCCACCCACCGTGCCCACTGGCCATGTCCCTCAGTG
CCACATCCCCACAGTTCTTCATCACCTCCAGGGACGGTGACCCCCCCACCTCCGTGGGCAGCTGTGCCAC
TGCAGCACCGCTCTTTGGAGAAGGTAAATCTTGCTAAATCCAGCCCGACCCTCCCCTGGCACAACGTAAG
GCCATTATCTCTCATCCAACTCCAGGACGGAGTCAGTGAGGATGGGGCTCTAGGAATAAAATATCTTTAT
TTTCATTACATCTGTGTGTTGGTTTTTTGTGTGGTCGACGGTACCGAGCTCTTACGCGAGATCAAAGGGG
GTAAGATCAAAGGGGGTAAGATCAAAGGGGCGCGAGATCAAAGGGGGTAAGATCAAAGGGGGTAAGATCA
AAGGGGGTAAGATCAAAGGGGCGCGCCCGCGTGCTAGGCGTGTACGGTGGGAGGCCTATATAAGCAGAGC
TCGTTTAGTGAACCGTCAGATCGCATCGATTCGAATTCCAGCTTGGCATTCCGGTACTGTTGGTAAAAAG
CTTGGCATTCCGGTACTGTTGGTAAAGCCACCATGCTGGTACCAAAAAAGAAGAGAAAGGTTGTACCAAA
AAAGAAGAGAAAGGTTGTACCAAAAAAGAAGAGAAAGGTTTTCGAAGGGCCCATGGTGAGCAAGGGCGAG
GAGCTGTTCACCGGGGTGGTGCCCATCCTGGTCGAGCTGGACGGCGACGTAAACGGCCACAAGTTCAGCG
TGTCCGGCGAGGGCGAGGGCGATGCCACCTACGGCAAGCTGACCCTGAAGTTCATCTGCACCACCGGCAA
GCTGCCCGTGCCCTGGCCCACCCTCGTGACCACCCTGTCCTGGGGCGTGCAGTGCTTCGCCCGCTACCCC
GACCACATGAAGCAGCACGACTTCTTCAAGTCCGCCATGCCCGAAGGCTACGTCCAGGAGCGCACCATCT
TCTTCAAGGACGACGGCAACTACAAGACCCGCGCCGAGGTGAAGTTCGAGGGCGACACCCTGGTGAACCG
CATCGAGCTGAAGGGCATCGACTTCAAGGAGGACGGCAACATCCTGGGGCACAAGCTGGAGTACAACTAC
TTTAGCGACAACGTCTATATCACCGCCGACAAGCAGAAGAACGGCATCAAGGCCAACTTCAAGATCCGCC
ACAACATCGAGGACGGCGGCGTGCAGCTCGCCGACCACTACCAGCAGAACACCCCCATCGGCGACGGCCC
CGTGCTGCTGCCCGACAACCACTACCTGAGCACCCAGTCCAAGCTGAGCAAAGACCCCAACGAGAAGCGC
GATCACATGGTCCTGCTGGAGTTCGTGACCGCCGCCGGGGGTACCAAGGTGTACGACCCCGAGCAGAGGA
AGAGGATGATCACCGGCCCCCAGTGGTGGGCCAGGTGCAAGCAGATGAACGTGCTGGACAGCTTCATCAA
CTACTACGACAGCGAGAAGCACGCCGAGAACGCCGTGATCTTCCTGCACGGCAACGCCACTAGCAGCTAC
CTGTGGAGGCACGTGGTGCCCCACATCGAGCCCGTGGCCAGGTGCATCATCCCCGATCTGATCGGCATGG
GCAAGAGCGGCAAGAGCGGCAACGGCAGCTACAGGCTGCTGGACCACTACAAGTACCTGACCGCCTGGTT
CGAGCTTCTGAACCTGCCCAAGAAGATCATCTTCGTGGGCCACGACTGGGGCGCCGCCCTGGCCTTCCAC
TACGCCTACGAGCACCAGGACAGGATCAAGGCCATCGTGCACATGGAGAGCGTGGTGGACGTGATCGAGA
GCTGGGACGAGTGGCCAGACATCGAGGAGGACATCGCCCTGATCAAGAGCGAGGAGGGCGAGAAGATGGT
GCTGGAGAACAACTTCTTCGTGGAGACCGTGCTGCCCAGCAAGATCATGAGAAAGCTGGAGCCCGAGGAG
TTCGCCGCCTACCTGGAGCCCTTCAAGGAGAAGGGCGAGGTGAGAAGACCCACCCTGAGCTGGCCCAGAG
AGATCCCCCTGGTGAAGGGCGGCAAGCCCGACGTGGTGCAGATCGTGAGAAACTACAACGCCTACCTGAG
AGCCAGCGACGACCTGCCCAAGCTGTTCATCGAGGGCGACCCCGGCTTCTTCAGCAACGCCATCGTGGAG
GGCGCCAAGAAGTTCCCCAACACCGAGTTCGTGAAGGTGAAGGGCCTGCACTTCCTCCAGGAGGACGCCC
CCGACGAGATGGGCAAGTACATCAAGAGCTTCGTGGAGAGAGTGCTGAAGAACGAGCAGGCTTGCAAGAA
CTGGTTCAGTAGCTTAAGCCACTTTGTGATCCACCTTAACAGCCACGGCTTCCCTCCCGAGGTGGAGGAG
CAGGCCGCCGGCACCCTGCCCATGAGCTGCGCCCAGGAGAGCGGCATGGATAGACACCCTGCTGCTTGCG
CCAGCGCCAGGATCAACGTCTAATCTAGAGCGGCCGCTCGATAAGCTTGATCGATGATCTAGAGCTCGCT
GATCAGCCTCGACTGTGCCTTCTAGTTGCCAGCCATCTGTTGTTTGCCCCTCCCCCGTGCCTTCCTTGAC
CCTGGAAGGTGCCACTCCCACTGTCCTTTCCTAATAAAATGAGGAAATTGCATCGCATTGTCTGAGTAGG
TGTCATTCTATTCTGGGGGGTGGGGTGGGGCAGGACAGCAAGGGGGAGGATTGGGAAGACAATAGCAGGC
ATGCTGGGGATGCGGTGGGCTCTATGGCTTCTGAGGCGGAAAGAACCTGCAGCTTTTCCCAAGGCAGTCT
GGAGCATGCGCTTTAGCAGCCCCGCTGGGCACTTGGCGCTACACAAGTGGCCTCTGGCCTCGCACACATT
CCACATCCACCGGTAGGCGCCAACCGGCTCCGTTCTTTGGTGGCCCCTTCGCGCCACCTTCTACTCCTCC
CCTAGTCAGGAAGTTCCCCCCCGCCCCGCAGCTCGCGTCGTGCAGGACGTGACAAATGGAAGTAGCACGT
CTCACTAGTCTCGTGCAGATGGACAGCACCGCTGAGCAATGGAAGCGGGTAGGCCTTTGGGGCAGCGGCC
AATAGCAGCTTTGCTCCTTCGCTTTCTGGGCTCAGAGGCTGGGAAGGGGTGGGTCCGGGGGCGGGCTCAG
GGGCGGGCTCAGGGGCGGGGCGGGCGCCCGAAGGTCCTCCGGAGGCCCGGCATTCTGCACGCTTCAAAAG
CGCACGTCTGCCGCGCTGTTCTCCTCTTCCTCATCTCCGGGCCTTTCGACCTGTGGCCACAACCATGACC
GAGTACAAGCCCACGGTGCGCCTCGCCACCCGCGACGACGTCCCCAGGGCCGTACGCACCCTCGCCGCCG
CGTTCGCCGACTACCCCGCCACGCGCCACACCGTCGATCCGGACCGCCACATCGAGCGGGTCACCGAGCT
GCAAGAACTCTTCCTCACGCGCGTCGGGCTCGACATCGGCAAGGTGTGGGTCGCGGACGACGGCGCCGCG
GTGGCGGTCTGGACCACGCCGGAGAGCGTCGAAGCGGGGGCGGTGTTCGCCGAGATCGGCCCGCGCATGG
CCGAGTTGAGCGGTTCCCGGCTGGCCGCGCAGCAACAGATGGAAGGCCTCCTGGCGCCGCACCGGCCCAA
GGAGCCCGCGTGGTTCCTGGCCACCGTCGGCGTCTCGCCCGACCACCAGGGCAAGGGTCTGGGCAGCGCC
GTCGTGCTCCCCGGAGTGGAGGCGGCCGAGCGCGCCGGGGTGCCCGCCTTCCTGGAGACCTCCGCGCCCC
GCAACCTCCCCTTCTACGAGCGGCTCGGCTTCACCGTCACCGCCGACGTCGAGGTGCCCGAAGGACCGCG
CACCTGGTGCATGACCCGCAAGCCCGGTGCCTGACGCCCGCCCCACGACCCGCAGCGCCCGACCGAAAGG
AGCGCACGACCCCATGCATCGATGATCTAGAGCTCGCTGATCAGCCTCGACTGTGCCTTCTAGTTGCCAG
CCATCTGTTGTTTGCCCCTCCCCCGTGCCTTCCTTGACCCTGGAAGGTGCCACTCCCACTGTCCTTTCCT
AATAAAATGAGGAAATTGCATCGCATTGTCTGAGTAGGTGTCATTCTATTCTGGGGGGTGGGGTGGGGCA
GGACAGCAAGGGGGAGGATTGGGAAGACAATAGCAGGCATGCTGGGGATGCGGTGGGCTCTATGGCTGCA
GCCCAAGCTTGGCGTAATCATGGTCATAGCTGTTTCCTGTGTGAAATTGTTATCCGCTCACAATTCCACA
CAACATACGAGCCGGAAGCATAAAGTGTAAAGCCTGGGGTGCCTAATGAGTGAGCTAACTCACATTAATT
GCGTTGCGCTCACTGCCCGCTTTCCAGTCGGGAAACCTGTCGTGCCAGCGGATCCCTAGAGGGACAGCCC
CCCCCCAAAGCCCCCAGGGATGTAATTACGTCCCTCCCCCGCTAGGGGGCAGCAGCGAGCCGCCCGGGGC
TCCGCTCCGGTCCGGCGCTCCCCCCGCATCCCCGAGCCGGCAGCGTGCGGGGACAGCCCGGGCACGGGGA
AGGTGGCACGGGATCGCTTTCCTCTGAACGCTTCTCGCTGCTCTTTGAGCCTGCAGACACCTGGGGGGAT
ACGGGGAAAAAGCTTTAGGCTGAAAGAGAGATTTAGAATGACAGAATCATAGAACGGCCTGGGTTGCAAA
GGAGCACAGTGCTCATCCAGATCCAACCCCCTGCTATGTGCAGGGTCATCAACCAGCAGCCCAGGCTGCC
CAGAGCCACATCCAGCCTGGCCTTGAATGCCTGCAGGGATGGGGCATCCACAGCCTCCTTGGGCAACCTG
TTCAGTGCGTCACCACCCTCTGGGGGAAAAACTGCCTCCTCATATCCAACCCAAACCTCCCCTGTCTCAG
TGTAAAGCCATTCCCCCTTGTCCTATCAAGGGGGAGTTTGCTGTGACATTGTTGGTCTGGGGTGACACAT
GTTTGCCAATTCAGTGCATCACGGAGAGGCAGATCTTGGGGATAAGGAAGTGCAGGACAGCATGGACGTG
GGACATGCAGGTGTTGAGGGCTCTGGGACACTCTCCAAGTCACAGCGTTCAGAACAGCCTTAAGGATAAG
AAGATAGGATAGAAGGACAAAGAGCAAGTTAAAACCCAGCATGGAGAGGAGCACAAAAAGGCCACAGACA
CTGCTGGTCCCTGTGTCTGAGCCTGCATGTTTGATGGTGTCTGGATGCAAGCAGAAGGGGTGGAAGAGCT
TGCCTGGAGAGATACAGCTGGGTCAGTAGGACTGGGACAGGCAGCTGGAGAATTGCCATGTAGATGTTCA
TACAATCGTCAAATCATGAAGGCTGGAAAAGCCCTCCAAGATCCCCAAGACCAACCCCAACCCACCCACC
GTGCCCACTGGCCATGTCCCTCAGTGCCACATCCCCACAGTTCTTCATCACCTCCAGGGACGGTGACCCC
CCCACCTCCGTGGGCAGCTGTGCCACTGCAGCACCGCTCTTTGGAGAAGGTAAATCTTGCTAAATCCAGC
CCGACCCTCCCCTGGCACAACGTAAGGCCATTATCTCTCATCCAACTCCAGGACGGAGTCAGTGAGGATG
GGGCTCTAGCCGGACCGACGCGTCTCGATAGGGATAACAGGGTAATTGATCCAATACTCAAGTACAATTT
TAATGGAGTACTTTTTTACTTTTACTCAAGTAAGATTCTAGCCAGATACTTTTACTTTTAATTGAGTAAA
ATTTTCCCTAAGTACTTGTACTTTCACTTGAGTAAAATTTTTGAGTACTTTTTACACCTCTGGAGCTCCA
GCTTTTGTTCCCTTTAGTGAGGGTTAATTTCGAGCTTGGCGTAATCATGGTCATAGCTGTTTCCTGTGTG
AAATTGTTATCCGCTCACAATTCCACACAACATACGAGCCGGAAGCATAAAGTGTAAAGCCTGGGGTGCC
TAATGAGTGAGCTAACTCACATTAATTGCGTTGCGCTCACTGCCCGCTTTCCAGTCGGGAAACCTGTCGT
GCCAGCTGCATTAATGAATCGGCCAACGCGCGGGGAGAGGCGGTTTGCGTATTGGGCGCTCTTCCGCTTC
CTCGCTCACTGACTCGCTGCGCTCGGTCGTTCGGCTGCGGCGAGCGGTATCAGCTCACTCAAAGGCGGTA
ATACGGTTATCCACAGAATCAGGGGATAACGCAGGAAAGAACATGTGAGCAAAAGGCCAGCAAAAGGCCA
GGAACCGTAAAAAGGCCGCGTTGCTGGCGTTTTTCCATAGGCTCCGCCCCCCTGACGAGCATCACAAAAA
TCGACGCTCAAGTCAGAGGTGGCGAAACCCGACAGGACTATAAAGATACCAGGCGTTTCCCCCTGGAAGC
TCCCTCGTGCGCTCTCCTGTTCCGACCCTGCCGCTTACCGGATACCTGTCCGCCTTTCTCCCTTCGGGAA
GCGTGGCGCTTTCTCATAGCTCACGCTGTAGGTATCTCAGTTCGGTGTAGGTCGTTCGCTCCAAGCTGGG
CTGTGTGCACGAACCCCCCGTTCAGCCCGACCGCTGCGCCTTATCCGGTAACTATCGTCTTGAGTCCAAC
CCGGTAAGACACGACTTATCGCCACTGGCAGCAGCCACTGGTAACAGGATTAGCAGAGCGAGGTATGTAG
GCGGTGCTACAGAGTTCTTGAAGTGGTGGCCTAACTACGGCTACACTAGAAGGACAGTATTTGGTATCTG
CGCTCTGCTGAAGCCAGTTACCTTCGGAAAAAGAGTTGGTAGCTCTTGATCCGGCAAACAAACCACCGCT
GGTAGCGGTGGTTTTTTTGTTTGCAAGCAGCAGATTACGCGCAGAAAAAAAGGATCTCAAGAAGATCCTT
TGATCTTTTCTACGGGGTCTGACGCTCAGTGGAACGAAAACTCACGTTAAGGGATTTTGGTCATGAGATT
ATCAAAAAGGATCTTCACCTAGATCCTTTTAAATTAAAAATGAAGTTTTAAATCAATCTAAAGTATATAT
GAGTAAACTTGGTCTGACAGTTACCAATGCTTAATCAGTGAGGCACCTATCTCAGCGATCTGTCTATTTC
GTTCATCCATAGTTGCCTGACTCCCCGTCGTGTAGATAACTACGATACGGGAGGGCTTACCATCTGGCCC
CAGTGCTGCAATGATACCGCGAGACCCACGCTCACCGGCTCCAGATTTATCAGCAATAAACCAGCCAGCC
GGAAGGGCCGAGCGCAGAAGTGGTCCTGCAACTTTATCCGCCTCCATCCAGTCTATTAATTGTTGCCGGG
AAGCTAGAGTAAGTAGTTCGCCAGTTAATAGTTTGCGCAACGTTGTTGCCATTGCTACAGGCATCGTGGT
GTCACGCTCGTCGTTTGGTATGGCTTCATTCAGCTCCGGTTCCCAACGATCAAGGCGAGTTACATGATCC
CCCATGTTGTGCAAAAAAGCGGTTAGCTCCTTCGGTCCTCCGATCGTTGTCAGAAGTAAGTTGGCCGCAG
TGTTATCACTCATGGTTATGGCAGCACTGCATAATTCTCTTACTGTCATGCCATCCGTAAGATGCTTTTC
TGTGACTGGTGAGTACTCAACCAAGTCATTCTGAGAATAGTGTATGCGGCGACCGAGTTGCTCTTGCCCG
GCGTCAATACGGGATAATACCGCGCCACATAGCAGAACTTTAAAAGTGCTCATCATTGGAAAACGTTCTT
CGGGGCGAAAACTCTCAAGGATCTTACCGCTGTTGAGATCCAGTTCGATGTAACCCACTCGTGCACCCAA
CTGATCTTCAGCATCTTTTACTTTCACCAGCGTTTCTGGGTGAGCAAAAACAGGAAGGCAAAATGCCGCA
AAAAAGGGAATAAGGGCGACACGGAAATGTTGAATACTCATACTCTTCCTTTTTCAATATTATTGAAGCA
TTTATCAGGGTTATTGTCTCATGAGCGGATACATATTTGAATGTATTTAGAAAAATAAACAAATAGGGGT
TCCGCGCACATTTCCCCGAAAAGTGCCAC
