>Addgene plasmid #65715 | pT2-7xTcf-NLS-CNL-CP | addgene partial sequence | sequence record 135736 | pLPC-5 5'-TAGGCGTGTACGGTGGGA-3'
GCTCGTTTAGTGAACCGTCAGATCGCATCGATTCGAATTCCAGCTTGGCATTCCGGTACTGTTGGTAAAA
AGCTTGGCATTCCGGTACTGTTGGTAAAGCCACCATGCTGGTACCAAAAAAGAAGAGAAAGGTTGTACCA
AAAAAGAAGAGAAAGGTTGTACCAAAAAAGAAGAGAAAGGTTTTCGAAGGGCCCATGGTGAGCAAGGGCG
AGGAGCTGTTCACCGGGGTGGTGCCCATCCTGGTCGAGCTGGACGGCGACGTAAACGGCCACAAGTTCAG
CGTGTCCGGCGAGGGCGAGGGCGATGCCACCTACGGCAAGCTGACCCTGAAGTTCATCTGCACCACCGGC
AAGCTGCCCGTGCCCTGGCCCACCCTCGTGACCACCCTGTCCTGGGGCGTGCAGTGCTTCGCCCGCTACC
CCGACCACATGAAGCAGCACGACTTCTTCAAGTCCGCCATGCCCGAAGGCTACGTCCAGGAGCGCACCAT
CTTCTTCAAGGACGACGGCAACTACAAGACCCGCGCCGAGGTGAAGTTCGAGGGCGACACCCTGGTGAAC
CGCATCGAGCTGAAGGGCATCGACTTCAAGGAGGACGGCAACATCCTGGGGCACAAGCTGGAGTACAACT
ACTTTAGCGACAACGTCTATATCACCGCCGACAAGCAGAAGAACGGCATCAAGGCCAACTTCAAGATCCG
CCACAACATCGAGGACGGCGGCGTGCAGCTCGCCGACCACTACCAGCAGAACACCCCCATCGGCGACGGC
CCCGTGCTGCTGCCCGACAACCACTACCTGAGCACCCAGTCCAAGCTGAGCAAAGACCCCAACGAGAAGC
GCGATCACATGGTCCTGCTGGAGTTCGTGACCGCCGCCGGGGGTACCAAGGTGTACGACCCCGAGCAGAG
GAAGAGGATGATCACCGGCCCCCAGTGGTGGGCCAGGTGCAAGCAGATGAACGTGCTGGACAGCTTCATC
AACTACTACGAC
