>Addgene plasmid #65715 | pT2-7xTcf-NLS-CNL-CP | addgene partial sequence | sequence record 135739 | sREACh-F 5'-gaccccaacgagaagcgcg-3'
GTGACCGCCGCCGGGGGTACCAAGGTGTACGACCCCGAGCAGAGGAAGAGGATGATCACCGGCCCCCAGT
GGTGGGCCAGGTGCAAGCAGATGAACGTGCTGGACAGCTTCATCAACTACTACGACAGCGAGAAGCACGC
CGAGAACGCCGTGATCTTCCTGCACGGCAACGCCACTAGCAGCTACCTGTGGAGGCACGTGGTGCCCCAC
ATCGAGCCCGTGGCCAGGTGCATCATCCCCGATCTGATCGGCATGGGCAAGAGCGGCAAGAGCGGCAACG
GCAGCTACAGGCTGCTGGACCACTACAAGTACCTGACCGCCTGGTTCGAGCTTCTGAACCTGCCCAAGAA
GATCATCTTCGTGGGCCACGACTGGGGCGCCGCCCTGGCCTTCCACTACGCCTACGAGCACCAGGACAGG
ATCAAGGCCATCGTGCACATGGAGAGCGTGGTGGACGTGATCGAGAGCTGGGACGAGTGGCCAGACATCG
AGGAGGACATCGCCCTGATCAAGAGCGAGGAGGGCGAGAAGATGGTGCTGGAGAACAACTTCTTCGTGGA
GACCGTGCTGCCCAGCAAGATCATGAGAAAGCTGGAGCCCGAGGAGTTCGCCGCCTACCTGGAGCCCTTC
AAGGAGAAGGGCGAGGTGAGAAGACCCACCCTGAGCTGGCCCAGAGAGATCCCCCTGGTGAAGGGCGGCA
AGCCCGACGTGGTGCAGATCGTGAGAAACTACAACGCCTACCTGAGAGCCAGCGACGACCTGCCCAAGCT
GTTCATCGAGGGCGACCCCGGCTTCTTCAGCAACGCCATCGTGGAGGGCGCCAAGAAGTTCCCCAACACC
GAGTTCGTGAAGGTGAAGGGCCTGCACTTCCTCCAGGAGGACGCCCCCGACGAGATGGGCAAGTACATCA
AGAGCTTCGTGGAGAGAGTGCTGAAGAACGAGCAGGCTTGCAAGAACTGGTTCAGTAGCTTAAGCCACTT
TGTGATCCACCTTAACAGCCACGGCTTCCCTCCCGAGGTGGAGGAGCAGGCCGCCGGCACCCTGCCCATG
AGCTGCGCCCAGGAGAGCGGCATGGATAGACACCCTGCTGCTTGCGCCAGCGCCAGGATCAACGTCTAAT
CTA
