>Addgene plasmid #65715 | pT2-7xTcf-NLS-CNL-CP | addgene partial sequence | sequence record 135741 | PGK-A3 5'-GGCGCCTACCGGTGGATGTGGAATGTGTG-3'
CCACTTGTGTAGCGCCAAGTGCCCAGCGGGGCTGCTAAAGCGCATGCTCCAGACTGCCTTGGGAAAAGCT
GCAGGTTCTTTCCGCCTCAGAAGCCATAGAGCCCACCGCATCCCCAGCATGCCTGCTATTGTCTTCCCAA
TCCTCCCCCTTGCTGTCCTGCCCCACCCCACCCCCCAGAATAGAATGACACCTACTCAGACAATGCGATG
CAATTTCCTCATTTTATTAGGAAAGGACAGTGGGAGTGGCACCTTCCAGGGTCAAGGAAGGCACGGGGGA
GGGGCAAACAACAGATGGCTGGCAACTAGAAGGCACAGTCGAGGCTGATCAGCGAGCTCTAGATCATCGA
TCAAGCTTATCGAGCGGCCGCTCTAGATTAGACGTTGATCCTGGCGCTGGCGCAAGCAGCAGGGTGTCTA
TCCATGCCGCTCTCCTGGGCGCAGCTCATGGGCAGGGTGCCGGCGGCCTGCTCCTCCACCTCGGGAGGGA
AGCCGTGGCTGTTAAGGTGGATCACAAAGTGGCTTAAGCTACTGAACCAGTTCTTGCAAGCCTGCTCGTT
CTTCAGCACTCTCTCCACGAAGCTCTTGATGTACTTGCCCATCTCGTCGGGGGCGTCCTCCTGGAGGAAG
TGCAGGCCCTTCACCTTCACGAACTCGGTGTTGGGGAACTTCTTGGCGCCCTCCACGATGGCGTTGCTGA
AGAAGCCGGGGTCGCCCTCGATGAACAGCTTGGGCAGGTCGTCGCTGGCTCTCAGGTAGGCGTTGTAGTT
TCTCACGATCTGCACCACGTCGGGCTTGCCGCCCTTCACCAGGGGGATCTCTCTGGGCCAGCTCAGGGTG
GGTCTTCTCACCTCGCCCTTCTCCTTGAAGGGCTCCAGGTAGGCGGCGAACTCCTCGGGCTCCAGCTTTC
TCATGATCTTGCTGGGCAGCACGGTCTCCACGAAGAAGTTGTTCTCCAGCACCATCTTCTCGCCCTCCTC
GCTCTTGATCAGGGCGATGTCCTCCTCGATGTCTGGCCACTCGTCCCAGCTCTCGATCACGTCCACCACG
CTCTCCATGTGCACGA
